>Addgene plasmid #242781 | pAAV-CAG-eGFP-VSV | addgene full sequence | sequence record 486479 | Addgene NGS Result
CTTGCCCGGCGTCAATACGGGATAATACCGCGCCACATAGCAGAACTTTAAAAGTGCTCATCATTGGAAA
ACGTTCTTCGGGGCGAAAACTCTCAAGGATCTTACCGCTGTTGAGATCCAGTTCGATGTAACCCACTCGT
GCACCCAACTGATCTTCAGCATCTTTTACTTTCACCAGCGTTTCTGGGTGAGCAAAAACAGGAAGGCAAA
ATGCCGCAAAAAAGGGAATAAGGGCGACACGGAAATGTTGAATACTCATACTCTTCCTTTTTCAATATTA
TTGAAGCATTTATCAGGGTTATTGTCTCATGAGCGGATACATATTTGAATGTATTTAGAAAAATAAACAA
ATAGGGGTTCCGCGCACATTTCCCCGAAAAGTGCCACCTAAATTGTAAGCGTTAATATTTTGTTAAAATT
CGCGTTAAATTTTTGTTAAATCAGCTCATTTTTTAACCAATAGGCCGAAATCGGCAAAATCCCTTATAAA
TCAAAAGAATAGACCGAGATAGGGT
[37 nt withheld, positions 516-552]
AAAGAACGTGGACTCCAACGTCAAAGG
[49 nt withheld, positions 580-628]
T
[91 nt withheld, positions 630-720]
G
[124 nt withheld, positions 722-845]
CCCATTCGCCATTCAGGCTGCGCAACTGTTGGGAAGGGCGATCGGTGCGGGCCTCTTCGCTATTACGCCA
GCTGCGCGCTCGCTCGCTCACTGAGGCCGCCCGGGCAAAGCCCGGGCGTCGGGCGACCTTTGGTCGCCCG
GCCTCAGTGAGCGAGCGAGCGCGCAGAGAGGGAGTGGCCAACTCCATCACTAGGGGTTCCTTGTAGTTAA
TGATTAACCCGCCATGCTACTTATCTACGTAGCCATGCTCTAGGAAGAGTACCATTGACGTCAATAATGA
CGTATGTTCCCATAGTAACGCCAATAGGGACTTTCCATTGACGTCAATGGGTGGAGTATTTACGGTAAAC
TGCCCACTTGGCAGTACATCAAGTGTATCATATGCCAAGTACGCCCCCTATTGACGTCAATGACGGTAAA
TGGCCCGCCTGGCATTATGCCCAGTACATGACCTTATGGGACTTTCCTACTTGGCAGTACATCTACGTAT
TAGTCATCGCTATTACCATGGTCGAGGTGAGCCCCACGTTCTGCTTCACTCTCCCCATCTCCCCCCCCTC
CCCACCCCCAATTTTGTATTTATTTATTTTTTAATTATTTTGTGCAGCGATGGGGGCGGGGGGGGGGGGG
GGGCGCGCSCRGGGGGGGGGGGGGGGGGGGGGGGGGGGGGSGGGGSGRGGSGGRGRGGKGCGGCGGCAGC
CAATCAGAGCGGCGCGCTCCGAAAGTTTCCTTTTATGGCGAGGCGGCGGCGGCGGCGGCCCTATAAAAAG
CGAAGCGCGCGGCGGGCGGGAGTCGCTGCGCGCTGCCTTCGCCCCGTGCCCCGCTCCGCCGCCGCCTCGC
GCCGCCCGCCCCGGCTCTGACTGACCGCGTTACTCCCACAGGTGAGCGGGCGGGACGGCCCTTCTCCTCC
GGGCTGTAATTAGCGCTTGGTTTAATGACGGCTTGTTTCTTTTCTGTGGCTGCGTGAAAGCCTTGAGGGG
CTCCGGGAGGGCCCTTTGTGCGGGGGGAGCGGCTCGGGGCTGTCCGCGGGGGGACGGCTGCCTTCGGGGG
GGACGGGGCAGGGCGGGGTTCGGCTTCTGGCGTGTGACCGGCGGCTCTAGAGCCTCTGCTAACCATGTTC
ATGCCTTCTTCTTTTTCCTACAGCTCCTGGGCAACGTGCTGGTTATTGTGCTGTCTCATCATTTTGGCAA
AGAATTGGATCCGCCACCATGGTGAGCAAGGGCGAGGAGCTGTTCACCGGGGTGGTGCCCATCCTGGTCG
AGCTGGACGGCGACGTAAACGGCCACAAGTTCAGCGTGTCCGGCGAGGGCGAGGGCGATGCCACCTACGG
CAAGCTGACCCTGAAGTTCATTTGCACCACCGGCAAGCTGCCCGTGCCCTGGCCCACCCTCGTGACCACC
CTGACCTACGGCGTGCAGTGCTTCAGCCGCTACCCCGACCACATGAAGCAGCACGACTTCTTCAAGTCCG
CCATGCCCGAAGGCTACGTCCAGGAGCGCACCATCTTCTTCAAGGACGACGGCAACTACAAGACCCGCGC
CGAGGTGAAGTTCGAGGGCGACACCCTGGTGAACCGCATCGAGCTGAAGGGCATCGACTTCAAGGAGGAC
GGCAACATCCTGGGGCACAAGCTGGAGTACAACTACAACAGCCACAACGTCTATATCATGGCCGACAAGC
AGAAGAACGGCATCAAGGTGAACTTCAAGATCCGCCACAACATCGAGGACGGCAGCGTGCAGCTCGCCGA
CCACTACCAGCAGAACACCCCCATCGGCGACGGCCCCGTGCTGCTGCCCGACAACCACTACCTGAGCACC
CAGTCCGCCCTGAGCAAAGACCCCAACGAGAAGCGCGATCACATGGTCCTGCTGGAGTTCGTGACCGCCG
CCGGGATCACTCTCGGCATGGACGAGCTGTACAAGGGGGGTAGCGGCGGTTCCTACACAGACATAGAGAT
GAACCGACTCGGTAAAGGTGGCAGTGGGGGCTCATATACTGATATTGAAATGAATAGACTCGGGAAGGGG
GGTAGTGGCGGCAGTTATACCGACATAGAAATGAATAGGCTGGGAAAGTAAGAATTCGATATCAAGCTTA
TCGATAATCAACCTCTGGATTACAAAATTTGTGAAAGATTGACTGGTATTCTTAACTATGTTGCTCCTTT
TACGCTATGTGGATACGCTGCTTTAATGCCTTTGTATCATGCTATTGCTTCCCGTATGGCTTTCATTTTC
TCCTCCTTGTATAAATCCTGGTTGCTGTCTCTTTATGAGGAGTTGTGGCCCGTTGTCAGGCAACGTGGCG
TGGTGTGCACTGTGTTTGCTGACGCAACCCCCACTGGTTGGGGCATTGCCACCACCTGTCAGCTCCTTTC
CGGGACTTTCGCTTTCCCCCTCCCTATTGCCACGGCGGAACTCATCGCCGCCTGCCTTGCCCGCTGCTGG
ACAGGGGCTCGGCTGTTGGGCACTGACAATTCCGTGGTGTTGTCGGGGAAATCATCGTCCTTTCCTTGGC
TGCTCGCCTGTGTTGCCACCTGGATTCTGCGCGGGACGTCCTTCTGCTACGTCCCTTCGGCCCTCAATCC
AGCGGACCTTCCTTCCCGCGGCCTGCTGCCGGCTCTGCGGCCTCTTCCGCGTCTTCGCCTTCGCCCTCAG
ACGAGTCGGATCTCCCTTTGGGCCGCCTCCCCGCATCGATACCGTCGACCCGGGCGGCCGCTTCGAGCAG
ACATGATAAGATACATTGATGAGTTTGGACAAACCACAACTAGAATGCAGTGAAAAAAATGCTTTATTTG
TGAAATTTGTGATGCTATTGCTTTATTTGTAACCATTATAAGCTGCAATAAACAAGTTAACAACAACAAT
TGCATTCATTTTATGTTTCAGGTTCAGGGGGAGATGTGGGAGGTTTTTTAAAGCAAGTAAAACCTCTACA
AATGTGGTAAAATCGATAAGGATCTTCCTAGAGCATGGCTACGTAGATAAGTAGCATGGCGGGTTAATCA
TTAACTACAAGGAACCCCTAGTGATGGAGTTGGCCACTCCCTCTCTGCGCGCTCGCTCGCTCACTGAGGC
CGGGCGACCAAAGGTCGCCCGACGCCCGGGCTTTGCCCGGGCGGCCTCAGTGAGCGAGCGAGCGCGCAGC
TGCATTAATGAATCGGCCAACGCGCGGGGAGAGGCGGTTTGCGTATTGGGCGCTCTTCCGCTTCCTCGCT
CACTGACTCGCTGCGCTCGGTCGTTCGGCTGCGGCGAGCGGTATCAGCTCACTCAAAGGCGGTAATACGG
TTATCCACAGAATCAGGGGATAACGCAGGAAAGAACATGTGAGCAAAAGGCCAGCAAAAGGCCAGGAACC
GTAAAAAGGCCGCGTTGCTGGCGTTTTTCCATAGGCTCCGCCCCCCTGACGAGCATCACAAAAATCGACG
CTCAAGTCAGAGGTGGCGAAACCCGACAGGACTATAAAGATACCAGGCGTTTCCCCCTGGAAGCTCCCTC
GTGCGCTCTCCTGTTCCGACCCTGCCGCTTACCGGATACCTGTCCGCCTTTCTCCCTTCGGGAAGCGTGG
CGCTTTCTCATAGCTCACGCTGTAGGTATCTCAGTTCGGTGTAGGTCGTTCGCTCCAAGCTGGGCTGTGT
GCACGAACCCCCCGTTCAGCCCGACCGCTGCGCCTTATCCGGTAACTATCGTCTTGAGTCCAACCCGGTA
AGACACGACTTATCGCCACTGGCAGCAGCCACTGGTAACAGGATTAGCAGAGCGAGGTATGTAGGCGGTG
CTACAGAGTTCTTGAAGTGGTGGCCTAACTACGGCTACACTAGAAGAACAGTATTTGGTATCTGCGCTCT
GCTGAAGCCAGTTACCTTCGGAAAAAGAGTTGGTAGCTCTTGATCCGGCAAACAAACCACCGCTGGTAGC
GGTGGTTTTTTTGTTTGCAAGCAGCAGATTACGCGCAGAAAAAAAGGATCTCAAGAAGATCCTTTGATCT
TTTCTACGGGGTCTGACGCTCAGTGGAACGAAAACTCACGTTAAGGGATTTTGGTCATGAGATTATCAAA
AAGGATCTTCACCTAGATCCTTTTAAATTAAAAATGAAGTTTTAAATCAATCTAAAGTATATATGAGTAA
ACTTGGTCTGACAGTTACCAATGCTTAATCAGTGAGGCACCTATCTCAGCGATCTGTCTATTTCGTTCAT
CCATAGTTGCCTGACTCCCCGTCGTGTAGATAACTACGATACGGGAGGGCTTACCATCTGGCCCCAGTGC
TGCAATGATACCGCGAGACCCACGCTCACCGGCTCCAGATTTATCAGCAATAAACCAGCCAGCCGGAAGG
GCCGAGCGCAGAAGTGGTCCTGCAACTTTATCCGCCTCCATCCAGTCTATTAATTGTTGCCGGGAAGCTA
GAGTAAGTAGTTCGCCAGTTAATAGTTTGCGCAACGTTGTTGCCATTGCTACAGGCATCGTGGTGTCACG
CTCGTCGTTTGGTATGGCTTCATTCAGCTCCGGTTCCCAACGATCAAGGCGAGTTACATGATCCCCCATG
TTGTGCAAAAAAGCGGTTAGCTCCTTCGGTCCTCCGATCGTTGTCAGAAGTAAGTTGGCCGCAGTGTTAT
CACTCATGGTTATGGCAGCACTGCATAATTCTCTTACTGTCATGCCATCCGTAAGATGCTTTTCTGTGAC
TGGTGAGTACTCAACCAAGTCATTCTGAGAATAGTGTATGCGGCGACCGAGTTGCT
Features (pLannotate 1.2.2; 18 found; start..end, strand, type, name):
    260..364     -  promoter       AmpR promoter: bla
    417..845     -  rep_origin     f1 ori (sequence partly withheld): f1 bacteriophage origin of replication; arrow indicates direction of (+) strand synthesis
    850..919     -  CDS            lacZα (fragment): LacZα fragment of β-galactosidase; lacZ fragment
    914..1046    -  repeat_region  AAV2 ITR (fragment): inverted terminal repeat of adeno-associated virus serotype 2 inverted
   1107..1355    +  enhancer       CMV enhancer (fragment): human cytomegalovirus immediate early enhancer
   1634..1769    +  intron         hybrid intron (fragment): hybrid between chicken β-actin (CBA) and minute virus of mice (MMV) introns (Gray et al., 2011)
   1858..1988    +  intron         chimeric intron (fragment): chimera between introns from chicken β-actin and rabbit β-globin
   1986..2048    +  CDS            HBB (fragment): HBB_LEPEU - Experimental evidence at protein level: Swiss-Prot protein existence level 1. Involved in oxygen transport from the lung to the various peripheral tissues. From Lepus europaeus (European hare).
   2054..2770    +  CDS            EGFP: EGFP is a basic (constitutively fluorescent) green fluorescent protein published in 1996, derived from Aequorea victoria. It is reported to be a rapidly-maturing weak dimer with moderate acid sensitivity.
   2792..2814    +  CDS            VSV-G tag (fragment): epitope tag from vesicular stomatitis virus G protein
   2927..2951    +  misc_feature   MCS (fragment): pBluescript multiple cloning site
   2951..3539    +  misc_feature   WPRE: woodchuck hepatitis virus posttranscriptional regulatory element
   3582..3703    -  polyA_signal   SV40 poly(A) signal: SV40 polyadenylation signal
   3726..3794    -  CDS            large T antigen (fragment): large T antigen from SV40 (simian virus 40)
   3865..3998    +  repeat_region  AAV2 ITR: inverted terminal repeat of adeno-associated virus serotype 2 inverted
   3992..4048    -  CDS            lacI (fragment): lac repressor; lacI; The lac repressor binds to the lac operator to inhibit transcription in E. coli. This inhibition can be relieved by adding lactose or isopropyl-β-D-thiogalactopyranoside (IPTG).
   4231..4819    -  rep_origin     ori: high-copy-number ColE1/pMB1/pBR322/pUC origin of replication
   4990..259     -  CDS            AmpR (across the origin): β-lactamase; bla; confers resistance to ampicillin, carbenicillin, and related antibiotics
