[The description below was written by a language model from this plasmid's Addgene catalogue record and pLannotate feature annotations shown in this document.]
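Description:
pAAV-CAG-eGFP-VSV is an adeno-associated virus transfer plasmid of about 5.6 kb, built by Gibson cloning on the pAAV-CAG-GFP backbone. It is maintained in E. coli through a high-copy ColE1/pUC-type origin and selected with ampicillin via the bla (AmpR) gene and its promoter. An f1 phage origin is also present, along with small lacZα and lacI remnants that are leftovers of the cloning vector rather than functional parts. The record lists a recombination-deficient strain for propagation, a common precaution for plasmids carrying the repeat-rich, unstable AAV ITRs.

The payload sits between two AAV2 inverted terminal repeats, which are the cis elements needed for replication and packaging of the intervening DNA into AAV particles when Rep, Cap and helper functions are supplied in trans. Expression is driven by the CAG promoter, which the annotation picks up in pieces: a CMV enhancer fragment, chicken β-actin/rabbit β-globin chimeric intron segments, and a short β-globin-like match just upstream of the coding sequence. This drives EGFP fused at its C terminus to a VSV-G epitope tag, so the protein can be followed both by green fluorescence and by anti-VSV-G immunodetection. Downstream, a WPRE enhances transcript stability and expression, and an SV40 polyadenylation signal terminates the transcript.

The associated publication concerns combinatorial protein barcodes for neuron tracing, which fits use of this construct as an epitope-tagged fluorescent label delivered by AAV. The depositor notes a 2 bp indel in the left ITR relative to their reference sequence and considers it functionally insignificant.
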