Addgene plasmid #242781: pAAV-CAG-eGFP-VSV
Purpose: AAV transfer plasmid expressing eGFP-VSV under a CAG promoter.
Depositing lab: Andrew Payne. Depositing organization: E11 Bio, Convergent Research. Publication: Combinatorial protein barcodes enable self-correcting neuron tracing with nanoscale molecular context. Park SY, Sheridan A, An B, Jarvis E, Lyudchik J, Patton W, Axup JY, Chan SW, Damstra HGJ, Leible D, Leung KS, Magno CA, Meeran A, Michalska JM, Rieger F, Wang C, Wu M, Church GM, Funke J, Huffman T, Leeper KGC, Truckenbrodt S, Winnubst J, Kornfeld JMR, Boyden ES, Rodriques SG, Payne AC. bioRxiv 2025.09.26.678648 10.1101/2025.09.26.678648.
Backbone
  Vector backbone: pAAV-CAG-GFP (Addgene Plasmid 37825)
  Backbone manufacturer: Edward Boyden
  Vector type: AAV
Growth in bacteria
  Bacterial resistance: Ampicillin, 100 μg/mL
  Growth temperature: 30°C
  Growth strain: NEB Stable
  Copy number: High Copy
Gene/Insert
  Gene/Insert name: EGFP
  Species: Synthetic
  Promoter: CAG
  Tag / fusion protein: VSV G tag (C terminal on insert)
  Cloning method: Gibson Cloning
Terms and licenses: Academic/Nonprofit Terms; Industry Terms: Not Available to Industry
Depositor comments: Please visit https://doi.org/10.1101/2025.09.26.678648 for bioRxiv preprint. There is a minor discrepancy between the Addgene NGS sequence and the depositor sequence: 2bp indel in L-ITR. Depositor confirms this is not of concern for plasmid function.
How to cite: pAAV-CAG-eGFP-VSV was a gift from Andrew Payne (Addgene plasmid # 242781 ; http://n2t.net/addgene:242781 ; RRID:Addgene_242781)
